>Addgene plasmid #233522 | pY3-NbLibRec | addgene full sequence | sequence record 478644 | Addgene NGS Result
ATTAATTTCACAGGTAGTTCTGGTCCATTGGTGAAAGTTTGCGGCTTGCAGAGCACAGAGGCCGCAGAAT
GTGCTCTAGATTCTGATGCTGACTTGCTGGGTATTATATGTGTGCCCAATAGAAAGAGAACAATTGACCC
GGTTATTGCAAGGAAAATTTCAAGTCTTGTAAAAGCATATAAAAATAGTTCAGGCACTCCGAAATACTTG
GTTGGCGTGTTTCGTAATCAACCTAAGGAGGATGTTTTGGCTCTGGTCAATGATTACGGCATTGATATCG
TCCAACTGCATGGAGATGAGTCGTGGCAAGAATACCAAGAGTTCCTCGGTTTGCCAGTTATTAAAAGACT
CGTATTTCCAAAAGACTGCAACATACTACTCAGTGCAGCTTCACAGAAACCTCATTCGTTTATTCCCTTG
TTTGATTCAGAAGCAGGTGGGACAGGTGAACTTTTGGATTGGAACTCGATTTCTGACTGGGTTGGAAGGC
AAGAGAGCCCCGAAAGCTTACATTTTATGTTAGCTGGTGGACTGACGCCAGAAAATGTTGGTGATGCGCT
TAGATTAAATGGCGTTATTGGTGTTGATGTAAGCGGAGGTGTGGAGACAAATGGTGTAAAAGACTCTAAC
AAAATAGCAAATTTCGTCAAAAATGCTAAGAAATAGGTTATTACTGAGTAGTATTTATTTAAGTATTGTT
TGTGCACTTGCCTGCGGTGTGAAATACCGCACAGATGCGTAAGGAGAAAATACCGCATCAGGTGTACTGC
AGTGCACTAGTGAATTGGAGCTCAATTCTCTTAGGATTCGATTCACATTCATCTTTTTTTAGCTACTAAT
AGGATAAATTATAGGAATTTATAACAAATTGAAATATGGCAGGCAGCAAAATTAAAATTGTCTTAGTTTT
TTAGTGTATAGAAGTGAATAGCTATATAAAGTATGTGTAAAGTTGGTAACGGAACGAAAAATAGAAAAGG
ATATTACATGGGAAAACATGTTGTTTACGGAGAAATGAAAAGTATATTGTATTTTGTACGAGCTAAAAGT
ACAGTGGGAACAAAGTCGATTTTGTTACATCTACACTGTTGTTATCAGATCTCGAGCTATTACTAGCCGC
GGTACCAAGCTTAATGCATGCTTAGTCTTAAGCTGCCGTCGACAGCTGCCGCCCGCCTGCACCAGGCCGC
CGCCGCTTTCCTGCAGCTGCACCTGTGCTAAAACTGAAGCAATAACAGAAAATATTGAAAAACAGCGAAG
TAACTGCATGCTAGCCCCTATAGTGAGTCGTATTACGGATCCGGGGTTTTTTCTCCTTGACGTTAAAGTA
TAGAGGTATATTAACAATTTTTTGTTGATACTTTTATTACATTTGAATAAGAAGTAATACAAACCGAAAA
TGTTGAAAGTATTAGTTAAAGTGGTTATGCAGTTTTTGCATTTATATATCTGTTAATAGATCAAAAATCA
TCGCTTCGCTGATTAATTACCCCAGAAATAAGGCTAAAAAACTAATCGCATTATCATCCTATGGTTGTTA
ATTTGATTCGTTCATTTGAAGGTTTGTGGGGCCAGGTTACTGCCAATTTTTCCTCTTCATAACCATAAAA
GCTAGTATTGTAGAATCTTTATTGTTCGGAGCAGTGCGGCGCGAGGCACATCTGCGTTTCAGGAACGCGA
CCGGTGAAGACGAGGACGCACGGAGGAGAGTCTTCCTTCGGAGGGCTGTCACCCGCTCGGCGGCTTCTAA
TCCGTACTTCAATATAGCAATGAGCAGTTAAGCGTATTACTGAAAGTTCCAAAGAGAAGGTTTTTTTAGG
CTAAGATAATGGGGCTCTTTACATTTCCACAACATATAAGTAAGATTAGATATGGATATGTATATGGATA
TGTATATGGTGGTAATGCCATGTAATATGATTATTAAACTTCTTTGCGTCCATCCAAAAAAAAAGTAAGA
ATTTTTGAAAATTCGAATTCAACCCTCACTAAAGTCTGACTAATATCATCGGTATAAGTCGGTGCCGCGT
ACCATGGTCTATACATGGGTGACCAAAAGAGCGGGCGGATACACGCGTCACCACAAGCAGAATAAAAGGT
AAACCTGAAATTGTTTTAACATAAAATGAAAAATGCTTGTTTGCAACCCTATATAGAATCATAAAACATT
CGTGACTATAAAATGAATAAACTAAACTATTCTAAGAAAATGAAATAAATGACAAAAAAACGTGTTTTTT
GGACTAGAAGGCTTAATCAAAAGCTGAATTCAGGGGCGGCCGCACGGTTATCCACAGAATCAGGGGATAA
CGCAGGAAAGAACATGTGAGCAAAAGGCCAGCAAAAGGCCAGGAACCGTAAAAAGGCCGCGTTGCTGGCG
TTTTTCCATAGGCTCCGCCCCCCTGACGAGCATCACAAAAATCGACGCTCAAGTCAGAGGTGGCGAAACC
CGACAGGACTATAAAGATACCAGGCGTTTCCCCCTGGAAGCTCCCTCGTGCGCTCTCCTGTTCCGACCCT
GCCGCTTACCGGATACCTGTCCGCCTTTCTCCCTTCGGGAAGCGTGGCGCTTTCTCATAGCTCACGCTGT
AGGTATCTCAGTTCGGTGTAGGTCGTTCGCTCCAAGCTGGGCTGTGTGCACGAACCCCCCGTTCAGCCCG
ACCGCTGCGCCTTATCCGGTAACTATCGTCTTGAGTCCAACCCGGTAAGACACGACTTATCGCCACTGGC
AGCAGCCACTGGTAACAGGATTAGCAGAGCGAGGTATGTAGGCGGTGCTACAGAGTTCTTGAAGTGGTGG
CCTAACTACGGCTACACTAGAAGAACAGTATTTGGTATCTGCGCTCTGCTGAAGCCAGTTACCTTCGGAA
AAAGAGTTGGTAGCTCTTGATCCGGCAAACAAACCACCGCTGGTAGCGGTGGTTTTTTTGTTTGCAAGCA
GCAGATTACGCGCAGAAAAAAAGGATCTCAAGAAGATCCTTTGATCTTTTCTACGGGGTCTGACGCTCAG
TGGAACGAAAACTCACGTTAAGGGATTTTGGTCATGACAGGTGGCACTTTTCGGGGAAATGTGCGCGGAA
CCCCTATTTGTTTATTTTTCTAAATACATTCAAATATGTATCCGCTCATGAGACAATAACCCTGATAAAT
GCTTCAATAATATTGAAAAAGGAAGAGTATGAGTATTCAACATTTCCGTGTCGCCCTTATTCCCTTTTTT
GCGGCATTTTGCCTTCCTGTTTTTGCTCACCCAGAAACGCTGGTGAAAGTAAAAGATGCTGAAGATCAGT
TGGGTGCACGAGTGGGTTACATCGAACTGGATCTCAACAGCGGTAAGATCCTTGAGAGTTTTCGCCCCGA
AGAACGTTTTCCAATGATGAGCACTTTTAAAGTTCTGCTATGTGGCGCGGTATTATCCCGTATTGACGCC
GGGCAAGAGCAACTCGGTCGCCGCATACACTATTCTCAGAATGACTTGGTTGAGTACTCACCAGTCACAG
AAAAGCATCTTACGGATGGCATGACAGTAAGAGAATTATGCAGTGCTGCCATAACCATGAGTGATAACAC
TGCGGCCAACTTACTTCTGACAACGATCGGAGGACCGAAGGAGCTAACCGCTTTTTTGCACAACATGGGG
GATCATGTAACTCGCCTTGATCGTTGGGAACCGGAGCTGAATGAAGCCATACCAAACGACGAGCGTGACA
CCACGATGCCTGTAGCAATGGCAACAACGTTGCGCAAACTATTAACTGGCGAACTACTTACTCTAGCTTC
CCGGCAACAATTAATAGACTGGATGGAGGCGGATAAAGTTGCAGGACCACTTCTGCGCTCGGCCCTTCCG
GCTGGCTGGTTTATTGCTGATAAATCTGGAGCCGGTGAGCGTGGGTCCCGCGGTATCATTGCAGCACTGG
GGCCAGATGGTAAGCCCTCCCGTATCGTAGTTATCTACACGACGGGGAGTCAGGCAACTATGGATGAACG
AAATAGACAGATCGCTGAGATAGGTGCCTCACTGATTAAGCATTGGTAACTGTCAGACCAAGTTTACTCA
TATATACTTTAGATTGATTTAAAACTTCATTTTTAATTTAAAAGGATCTAGGTGAAGATCCTTTTTGATA
ATCGCGGCCGCTCGGGACGGATCGCTTGCCTGTAACTTACACGCGCCTCGTATCTTTTAATGATGGAATA
ATTTGGGAATTTACTCTGTGTTTATTTATTTTTATGTTTTGTATTTGGATTTTAGAAAGTAAATAAAGAA
GGTAGAAGAGTTACGGAATGAAGAAAAAAAAATAAACAAAGGTTTAAAAAATTTCAACAAAAAGCGTACT
TTACATATATATTTATTAGACAAGAAAAGCAGATTAAATAGATATACATTCGATTAACGATAAGTAAAAT
GTAAAATCACAGGATTTTCGTGTGTGGTTTTCTACACAGACAAGATGAAACAATTCGGCATTAATACCTG
AGAGCAGGAAGAGCAAGATAAAAGGTAGTATTTGTTGGCGATCCCCCTAGAGTCTTTTACATCTTCGGAA
AACAAAAACTATTTTTTCTTTAATTTCTTTTTTTACTTTCTATTTTTAATTTATATATTTATATTAAAAA
ATTTAAATTATAATTATTTTTATAGCACGTGATACTCTAAGAAACCATTATTATCATGACATTAACCTAT
AAAAATAGGCGTATCACGAGGCCCTTTCGACTCGCGCGTTTCGGTGATGACGGTGAAAACCTCTGACACA
TGCAGCTCCCGGACACGGTCACAGCTTGTCTGTAAGCGGATGCCGGGAGCAGACAAGCCCGTCAGGGCGC
GTCAGCGGGTGTTGGCGGGTGTCGGGGCTGGCTTAACTATGCGGCATCAGAGCAGATTGTACTGAGAGTG
CACCATAAACGACATTACTATATATATAATATAGGAAGCATTTAATAGACAGCATCGTAATATATGTGTA
CTTTGCAGTTATGACGCCAGATGGCAGTAGTGGAAGATATTCTTTATTGAAAAATAGCTTGTCACCTTAC
GTACAATCTTGATCCGGAGCTTTTCTTTTTTTGCCGATTAAGAATTAATTCGGTCGAAAAAAGAAAAGGA
GAGGGCCAAGAGGGAGGGCATTGGTGACTATTGAGCACGTGAGTATACGTGATTAAGCACACAAAGGCAG
CTTGGAGTATGTCTGTT
Features (pLannotate 1.2.2; 12 found; start..end, strand, type, name):
    713..762     +  misc_feature   bom (fragment): basis of mobility region from pBR322
   1213..1269    -  CDS            AGA2 (fragment): AGA2_YEAST - Experimental evidence at protein level: Swiss-Prot protein existence level 1. Receptor binding subunit of the a-agglutinin heterodimer. S.cerevisiae a and alpha cells express the complementary cell surface glycoproteins a-agglutinin and alpha-agglutinin, respectively, which interact with one another to promote cellular aggregation during mating. From Saccharomyces cerevisiae (strain ATCC 204508 / S288c) (Baker's yeast).
   1277..1295    -  promoter       T7 promoter: promoter for bacteriophage T7 RNA polymerase
   1306..1970    -  promoter       GAL1,10 promoter: GAL1 and GAL10 genes of S. cerevisiae; divergent inducible promoter, regulated by Gal4
   2383..2971    -  rep_origin     ori: high-copy-number ColE1/pMB1/pBR322/pUC origin of replication
   3074..3178    +  promoter       AmpR promoter: bla
   3179..4039    +  CDS            AmpR: β-lactamase; bla; confers resistance to ampicillin, carbenicillin, and related antibiotics
   4150..4653    -  misc_feature   CEN/ARS: S. cerevisiae CEN6 centromere fused to an autonomously replicating sequence
   4721..4756    +  CDS            rop (fragment): Rop protein, which maintains plasmids at low copy number; rop
   4858..4907    +  misc_feature   bom (fragment): basis of mobility region from pBR322
   4908..5188    +  promoter       TRP1 promoter: S. cerevisiae TRP1
   5189..663     +  CDS            TRP1 (across the origin): TRPF_YEAST - Experimental evidence at protein level: Swiss-Prot protein existence level 1. From Saccharomyces cerevisiae (strain ATCC 204508 / S288c) (Baker's yeast).
