[The description below was written by a language model from this plasmid's Addgene catalogue record and pLannotate feature annotations shown in this document.]
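Description:
pY3-NbLibRec is an empty E. coli–yeast shuttle vector built on the pY3 backbone and intended as a receiver for nanobody (Nb) libraries that are expressed in Saccharomyces cerevisiae under galactose control. In bacteria it replicates from a ColE1/pMB1-type origin and is selected with ampicillin through the bla gene and its native promoter. The catalogue lists it as low copy, and only short remnants of the pBR322 rop and bom regions are annotated. In yeast it is maintained as a stable, low-copy episome by a CEN6/ARS element, and the TRP1 gene with its own promoter complements tryptophan auxotrophy.

The expression region centres on the divergent GAL1,10 promoter, which is regulated by Gal4 and is therefore induced by galactose. Immediately downstream on one side lie a T7 promoter and a short fragment of the AGA2 coding sequence, the a-agglutinin subunit commonly used to anchor proteins to the yeast cell surface. This hints at a display-style format, but the record does not say how the fragment is used or whether inserted nanobodies would be fused to it. According to the catalogue, the vector was derived by removing the sfGFP drop-out cassette and flanking sequence between the GAL1,10 promoter and CEN6/ARS. This leaves a site for introducing library inserts, though the cloning method is given only as "other". No terminator or tags are annotated. The catalogue gives a backbone size of 6,470 bp, while the sequenced plasmid is 5,197 nt. The listed size probably refers to the parental vector before the deletion.
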