Addgene plasmid #233522: pY3-NbLibRec
Purpose: (Empty Backbone) Nb Library Receiver Vector (under galactose induction), AmpR (E. coli) and TRP1 (yeast), Cen6/ARS
Depositing lab: Carl Denard. Depositing organization: University of Florida.
Backbone
  Vector backbone: pY3
  Backbone manufacturer: Samantha Martinusen
  Backbone size (bp): 6470
  Modifications to backbone: Removal of sfGFP drop-out cassette and flanking regions between pGAL1-10 and Cen6/ARS
  Vector type: Bacterial Expression, Yeast Expression
  Promoter: pGAL1-10
  Selectable markers: TRP1
Growth in bacteria
  Bacterial resistance: Ampicillin, 100 μg/mL
  Growth temperature: 37°C
  Growth strain: DH5alpha
  Copy number: Low Copy
Gene/Insert
  Cloning method: Other
  Sequencing primers: 5′ GCTAAAAGTACAGTGGGAACAAAG; 3′ caacaaaaaattgttaatatacctctatactttaac
Terms and licenses: Academic/Nonprofit Terms; Industry Terms: Not Available to Industry
How to cite: pY3-NbLibRec was a gift from Carl Denard (Addgene plasmid # 233522 ; http://n2t.net/addgene:233522 ; RRID:Addgene_233522)
